>Addgene plasmid #169529 | pTS2392-Tier1-PhCMV-p2a_medFT | addgene full sequence | sequence record 364611 | Addgene NGS Result
TTCTTT
[37 nt withheld, positions 7-43]
ACCCTATCTCGGTCTATTCTTTTGATTTATAAGGGATTTTGCCGATTTCGGCCTATTGGTTAAAAAATGA
GCTGATTTAACAAAAATTTAACGCGAATTAATTCTGTGGAATGTGTGTCAGTTAGGGTGTGGAAAGTCCC
CAGGCTCCCCAGCAGGCAGAAGTATGCAAAGCATGCATCTCAATTAGTCAGCAACCAGGTGTGGAAAGTC
CCCAGGCTCCCCAGCAGGCAGAAGTATGCAAAGCATGCATCTCAATTAGTCAGCAACCATAGTCCCGCCC
CTAACTCCGCCCATCCCGCCCCTAACTCCGCCCAGTTCCGCCCATTCTCCGCCCCATGGCTGACTAATTT
TTTTTATTTATGCAGAGGCCGAGGCCGCCTCTGCCTCTGAGCTATTCCAGAAGTAGTGAGGAGGCTTTTT
TGGAGGCCTAGGCTTTTGCAAAAAGCTCCCGGGAGCTTGTATATCCATTTTCGGATCTGATCAAGAGACA
GGATGAGGATCGTTTCGCATGATTGAACAAGATGGATTGCACGCAGGTTCTCCGGCCGCTTGGGTGGAGA
GGCTATTCGGCTATGACTGGGCACAACAGACAATCGGCTGCTCTGATGCCGCCGTGTTCCGGCTGTCAGC
GCAGGGGCGCCCGGTTCTTTTTGTCAAGACCGACCTGTCCGGTGCCCTGAATGAACTGCAGGACGAGGCA
GCGCGGCTATCGTGGCTGGCCACGACGGGCGTTCCTTGCGCAGCTGTGCTCGACGTTGTCACTGAAGCGG
GAAGGGACTGGCTGCTATTGGGCGAAGTGCCGGGGCAGGATCTCCTGTCATCTCACCTTGCTCCTGCCGA
GAAAGTATCCATCATGGCTGATGCAATGCGGCGGCTGCATACGCTTGATCCGGCTACCTGCCCATTCGAC
CACCAAGCGAAACATCGCATCGAGCGAGCACGTACTCGGATGGAAGCCGGTCTTGTCGATCAGGATGATC
TGGACGAAGAGCATCAGGGGCTCGCGCCAGCCGAACTGTTCGCCAGGCTCAAGGCGCGCATGCCCGACGG
CGAGGATCTCGTCGTGACCCATGGCGATGCCTGCTTGCCGAATATCATGGTGGAAAATGGCCGCTTTTCT
GGATTCATCGACTGTGGCCGGCTGGGTGTGGCGGACCGCTATCAGGACATAGCGTTGGCTACCCGTGATA
TTGCTGAAGAGCTTGGCGGCGAATGGGCTGACCGCTTCCTCGTGCTTTACGGTATCGCCGCTCCCGATTC
GCAGCGCATCGCCTTCTATCGCCTTCTTGACGAGTTCTTCTGAGCGGGACTCTGGGGTTCGAAATGACCG
ACCAAGCGACGCCCAACCTGCCATCACGAGATTTCGATTCCACCGCCGCCTTCTATGAAAGGTTGGGCTT
CGGAATCGTTTTCCGGGACGCCGGCTGGATGATCCTCCAGCGCGGGGATCTCATGCTGGAGTTCTTCGCC
CACCCCAACTTGTTTATTGCAGCTTATAATGGTTACAAATAAAGCAATAGCATCACAAATTTCACAAATA
AAGCATTTTTTTCACTGCATTCTAGTTGTGGTTTGTCCAAACTCATCAATGTATCTTATCATGTCTGTAT
ACCGTCGACCTCTAGCTAGAGCTTGGCGTAATCATGGTCATAGCTGTTTCCTGTGTGAAATTGTTATCCG
CTCACAATTCCACACAACATACGAGCCGGAAGCATAAAGTGTAAAGCCTGGGGTGCCTAATGAGTGAGCT
AACTCACATTAATTGCGTTGCGCTCACTGCCCGCTTTCCAGTCGGGAAACCTGTCGTGCCAGCTGCATTA
ATGAATCGGCCAACGCGCGGGGAGAGGCGGTTTGCGTATTGGGCGCTCTTCCGCTTCCTCGCTCACTGAC
TCGCTGCGCTCGGTCGTTCGGCTGCGGCGAGCGGTATCAGCTCACTCAAAGGCGGTAATACGGTTATCCA
CAGAATCAGGGGATAACGCAGGAAAGAACATGTGAGCAAAAGGCCAGCAAAAGGCCAGGAACCGTAAAAA
GGCCGCGTTGCTGGCGTTTTTCCATAGGCTCCGCCCCCCTGACGAGCATCACAAAAATCGACGCTCAAGT
CAGAGGTGGCGAAACCCGACAGGACTATAAAGATACCAGGCGTTTCCCCCTGGAAGCTCCCTCGTGCGCT
CTCCTGTTCCGACCCTGCCGCTTACCGGATACCTGTCCGCCTTTCTCCCTTCGGGAAGCGTGGCGCTTTC
TCATAGCTCACGCTGTAGGTATCTCAGTTCGGTGTAGGTCGTTCGCTCCAAGCTGGGCTGTGTGCACGAA
CCCCCCGTTCAGCCCGACCGCTGCGCCTTATCCGGTAACTATCGTCTTGAGTCCAACCCGGTAAGACACG
ACTTATCGCCACTGGCAGCAGCCACTGGTAACAGGATTAGCAGAGCGAGGTATGTAGGCGGTGCTACAGA
GTTCTTGAAGTGGTGGCCTAACTACGGCTACACTAGAAGAACAGTATTTGGTATCTGCGCTCTGCTGAAG
CCAGTTACCTTCGGAAAAAGAGTTGGTAGCTCTTGATCCGGCAAACAAACCACCGCTGGTAGCGGTGGTT
TTTTTGTTTGCAAGCAGCAGATTACGCGCAGAAAAAAAGGATCTCAAGAAGATCCTTTGATCTTTTCTAC
GGGGTCTGACGCTCAGTGGAACGAAAACTCACGTTAAGGGATTTTGGTCATGAGATTATCAAAAAGGATC
TTCACCTAGATCCTTTTAAATTAAAAATGAAGTTTTAAATCAATCTAAAGTATATATGAGTAAACTTGGT
CTGACAGTTACCAATGCTTAATCAGTGAGGCACCTATCTCAGCGATCTGTCTATTTCGTTCATCCATAGT
TGCCTGACTCCCCGTCGTGTAGATAACTACGATACGGGAGGGCTTACCATCTGGCCCCAGTGCTGCAATG
ATACCGCGAGACCCACGCTCACCGGCTCCAGATTTATCAGCAATAAACCAGCCAGCCGGAAGGGCCGAGC
GCAGAAGTGGTCCTGCAACTTTATCCGCCTCCATCCAGTCTATTAATTGTTGCCGGGAAGCTAGAGTAAG
TAGTTCGCCAGTTAATAGTTTGCGCAACGTTGTTGCCATTGCTACAGGCATCGTGGTGTCACGCTCGTCG
TTTGGTATGGCTTCATTCAGCTCCGGTTCCCAACGATCAAGGCGAGTTACATGATCCCCCATGTTGTGCA
AAAAAGCGGTTAGCTCCTTCGGTCCTCCGATCGTTGTCAGAAGTAAGTTGGCCGCAGTGTTATCACTCAT
GGTTATGGCAGCACTGCATAATTCTCTTACTGTCATGCCATCCGTAAGATGCTTTTCTGTGACTGGTGAG
TACTCAACCAAGTCATTCTGAGAATAGTGTATGCGGCGACCGAGTTGCTCTTGCCCGGCGTCAATACGGG
ATAATACCGCGCCACATAGCAGAACTTTAAAAGTGCTCATCATTGGAAAACGTTCTTCGGGGCGAAAACT
CTCAAGGATCTTACCGCTGTTGAGATCCAGTTCGATGTAACCCACTCGTGCACCCAACTGATCTTCAGCA
TCTTTTACTTTCACCAGCGTTTCTGGGTGAGCAAAAACAGGAAGGCAAAATGCCGCAAAAAAGGGAATAA
GGGCGACACGGAAATGTTGAATACTCATACTCTTCCTTTTTCAATATTATTGAAGCATTTATCAGGGTTA
TTGTCTCATGAGCGGATACATATTTGAATGTATTTAGAAAAATAAACAAATAGGGGTTCCGCGCACATTT
CCCCGAAAAGTGCCACCTGACGTCGACGGATCGGGAGATCTCCACGCGTGGTACCCTCGAGTTGACATTG
ATTATTGAGTAGTTATTAATAGTAATCAATTACGGGGTCATTAGTTCATAGCCCATATATGGAGTTCCGC
GTTACATAACTTACGGTAAATGGCCCGCCTGGCTGACCGCCCAACGACCCCCGCCCATTGACGTCAATAA
TGACGTATGTTCCCATAGTAACGCCAATAGGGACTTTCCATTGACGTCAATGGGTGGAGTATTTACGGTA
AACTGCCCACTTGGCAGTACATCAAGTGTATCATATGCCAAGTACGCCCCCTATTGACGTCAATGACGGT
AAATGGCCCGCCTGGCATTATGCCCAGTACATGACCTTATGGGACTTTCCTACTTGGCAGTACATCTACG
TATTAGTCATCGCTATTACCATGGTGATGCGGTTTTGGCAGTACATCAATGGGCGTGGATAGCGGTTTGA
CTCACGGGGATTTCCAAGTCTCCACCCCATTGACGTCAATGGGAGTTTGTTTTGGCACCAAAATCAACGG
GACTTTCCAAAATGTCGTAACAACTCCGCCCCATTGACGCAAATGGGCGGTAGGCGTGTACGGTGGGAGG
TCTATATAAGCAGAGCTCTCTGGCTAACTAGAGAACCCACTGCTTACTGGCTTATCGAAATTAATACGAC
TCACTATAGGGAGACCCAAGCTGTTCGAAGCGGAATTCACCATGACTAGTGGTGGTTCTGGTGGAAGCGG
AGCTACTAACTTCAGCCTGCTGAAGCAGGCTGGTGACGTGGAGGAGAACCCTGGACCTGCTAGTGTGAGC
AAGGGCGAGGAGGATAACATGGCCATCATCAAGGAGTTCATGCGTTTCAAGGTGCACCTGGAGGGCTCCG
TGGACGGCCACGAGTTCGAGATCGAGGGCGAGGGCGAGGGCCGCCCCTACGAGGGCACCCAGAGCGCCAA
GCTGAAGGTGACCAAGGGTGGCCCCCTGCCCTTCGCCTGGGACATCCTGTCCCCTCAGTTCATGTACGGC
TCCAGGGCCTACGTGAAGCACCCCGCCGACATCCCCGACTACTGGAAGCTGTCCTTCCCCGAGGGCTTCA
AGTGGGAGCGCGTGATGAACTTCGAGGATGGCGGCGTGGTGACCGTGACCCAGGACTCCTCCCTGCAGGA
CGGCGAGTTCATCTACAAGGTGAAGCTGCGCGGCACCAACTTCCCTTCCGACGGCCCCGTAATGCAGAAG
AAGACCATGGGCTGGGAGGCCTCCTCCGAGCGGATATACCCCGAGGACGGCGCCCTGAAGGGCGAGATCA
AGCAGAGGCTGAAGCTGAAGGACGGCGGCCACTACGACGCTGAGGTCAAGACCACCTACAAGGCCAAGAA
GCCCGTGCTGCTGCCCGGCGCCTACAACGTCAACATCAAGATGGACATCACCTCCCACAACGAGGACTAC
ACCATCGTTGAACAGTGCGAACGCGCCGAGGGCCACCATTCCACCGGCGGCATGGACGAGCTGTACAAGG
CTAGCGGATCCACCGGTGTCTAGAAAGCTTTGAGGCCGGCCTGCAGGGATCAGCCTCGACTGTGCCTTCT
AGTTGCCAGCCATCTGTTGTTTGCCCCTCCCCCGTGCCTTCCTTGACCCTGGAAGGTGCCACTCCCACTG
TCCTTTCCTAATAAAATGAGGAAATTGCATCGCATTGTCTGAGTAGGTGTCATTCTATTCTGGGGGGTGG
GGTGGGGCAGGACAGCAAGGGGGAGGATTGGGAAGACAATAGCAGGCATGCTGGGGATGCGGTGGGCTCT
ATGGCTTCTGAGGCGGAAAGAACCAGCTGGGGCTCTAGGGGGTATCCCC
[124 nt withheld, positions 5693-5816]
C
[91 nt withheld, positions 5818-5908]
A
[49 nt withheld, positions 5910-5958]
CCTTTGACGTTGGAGTCCACG
Features (pLannotate 1.2.2; 19 found; start..end, strand, type, name):
    156..485     +  promoter       SV40 promoter: SV40 enhancer and early promoter
    552..1343    +  CDS            neo: KKA2_KLEPN - Also known as kan, nptII. Experimental evidence at protein level: Swiss-Prot protein existence level 1. Resistance to kanamycin, neomycin, paromomycin, ribostamycin, butirosin and gentamicin B. From Klebsiella pneumoniae.
   1367..1525    +  CDS            ble (fragment): BLE_KLEPN - Experimental evidence at protein level: Swiss-Prot protein existence level 1. Binding protein with a strong affinity to the bleomycin family of antibiotics. Binds to CL990; an antimitotic-antibiotic compound. From Klebsiella pneumoniae.
   1520..1641    +  polyA_signal   SV40 poly(A) signal: SV40 polyadenylation signal
   1714..1730    -  protein_bind   lac operator: The lac repressor binds to the lac operator to inhibit transcription in E. coli. This inhibition can be relieved by adding lactose or isopropyl-β-D-thiogalactopyranoside (IPTG). lac repressor encoded by lacI
   1738..1768    -  promoter       lac promoter: promoter for the E. coli lac operon
   1783..1804    -  protein_bind   CAP binding site: CAP binding activates transcription in the presence of cAMP. E. coli catabolite activator protein
   1817..1909    -  CDS            lacI (fragment): lac repressor; lacI; The lac repressor binds to the lac operator to inhibit transcription in E. coli. This inhibition can be relieved by adding lactose or isopropyl-β-D-thiogalactopyranoside (IPTG).
   2092..2680    -  rep_origin     ori: high-copy-number ColE1/pMB1/pBR322/pUC origin of replication
   2851..3711    -  CDS            AmpR: β-lactamase; bla; confers resistance to ampicillin, carbenicillin, and related antibiotics
   3712..3816    -  promoter       AmpR promoter: bla
   3963..4266    +  enhancer       CMV enhancer: human cytomegalovirus immediate early enhancer
   4267..4470    +  promoter       CMV promoter: human cytomegalovirus (CMV) immediate early promoter
   4466..4499    +  LTR            5' LTR (truncated) (fragment): truncated 5' long terminal repeat (LTR) from HIV-1
   4515..4533    +  promoter       T7 promoter: promoter for bacteriophage T7 RNA polymerase
   4661..5362    +  CDS            Medium-FT: blue-to-red fluorescent timer derivative of mCherry (Subach et al., 2009) mammalian codon-optimized
   5423..5647    +  polyA_signal   bGH poly(A) signal: bovine growth hormone polyadenylation signal
   5651..5672    +  promoter       SV40 promoter (fragment): SV40 enhancer and early promoter
   5693..142     +  rep_origin     f1 ori (across the origin) (sequence partly withheld): f1 bacteriophage origin of replication; arrow indicates direction of (+) strand synthesis
