[The description below was written by a language model from this plasmid's Addgene catalogue record and pLannotate feature annotations shown in this document.]
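Description:
pTS2392-Tier1-PhCMV-p2a_medFT is a mammalian expression plasmid of about 6 kb built on pMM1, a pcDNA3.1-derived backbone, and belongs to the "Tier-1" level of the VAMSyB modular plasmid architecture for mammalian synthetic biology. It is propagated in E. coli as a high-copy plasmid through a ColE1/pUC-type origin with ampicillin selection from the bla gene. An f1 origin is also present, along with remnants of the lac promoter/operator region. For selection in mammalian cells it carries a neomycin phosphotransferase cassette driven by the SV40 enhancer/early promoter and terminated by the SV40 polyadenylation signal, conferring G418 resistance. A short ble fragment annotated downstream of neo appears to be a backbone remnant rather than a functional marker.

The payload is a single expression unit in which the human cytomegalovirus immediate-early enhancer and promoter (PhCMV) drive a synthetic, mammalian codon-optimized Medium-FT coding sequence, followed by the bovine growth hormone polyadenylation signal. A T7 promoter lies between the CMV promoter and the insert. Medium-FT is an mCherry-derived fluorescent timer that shifts from blue to red as it matures, here the variant with intermediate maturation kinetics, so the ratio of the two colours reports the time elapsed since synthesis. According to the catalogue entry, the timer is preceded by a P2A "self-cleaving" peptide. This element is not annotated separately in the feature table, although there is unannotated sequence upstream of the Medium-FT CDS. A P2A fusion of this kind normally allows an upstream coding sequence to be co-expressed with the reporter as separate polypeptides from one transcript, which fits the plasmid's role as a reusable reporter module, although the record does not describe specific applications.
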