Addgene plasmid #169529: pTS2392-Tier1-PhCMV-p2a_medFT
Purpose: Tier-1 vector encoding PhCMV-driven delayed-maturing fluorescent protein fluorescent timer (FT) with "medium" maturation medFT fused to a "self-cleaving" peptide p2a (PhCMV-p2a_medFT-pA).
Depositing lab: Martin Fussenegger. Depositing organization: ETH Zurich (Swiss Federal Institute of Technology). Publication: A versatile plasmid architecture for mammalian synthetic biology (VAMSyB). Haellman V, Strittmatter T, Bertschi A, Stucheli P, Fussenegger M. Metab Eng. 2021 Jul;66:41-50. doi: 10.1016/j.ymben.2021.04.003. Epub 2021 Apr 18. PubMed 33857582.
Backbone
  Vector backbone: pMM1 (pcDNA3.1-based)
  Backbone size w/o insert (bp): 4435
  Vector type: Mammalian Expression
  Selectable markers: Neomycin (select with G418)
Growth in bacteria
  Bacterial resistance: Ampicillin, 100 μg/mL
  Growth temperature: 37°C
  Growth strain: DH5alpha
  Copy number: High Copy
Gene/Insert
  Gene/Insert name: PCMV-driven P2A-fused fluorescent timer, medium maturation time (alt name: PCMV-P2A-medFT)
  Species: Synthetic
  Promoter: PhCMV
  Cloning method: Restriction Enzyme; 5′ cloning site Unknown (unknown if destroyed)
  Sequencing primers: 5′ AmpStart; 3′ BGH-rev
Terms and licenses: Academic/Nonprofit Terms; Industry Terms: Not Available to Industry
How to cite: pTS2392-Tier1-PhCMV-p2a_medFT was a gift from Martin Fussenegger (Addgene plasmid # 169529 ; http://n2t.net/addgene:169529 ; RRID:Addgene_169529)
